>Addgene plasmid #123470 | pMK-PatpB (PEP) | addgene full sequence | sequence record 247660 | Addgene NGS Result
CTAAATTGTAAGCGTTAATATTTTGTTAAAATTCGCGTTAAATTTTTGTTAAATCAGCTCATTTTTTAAC
CAATAGGCCGAAATCGGCAAAATCCCTTATAAATCAAAAGAATAGACCGAGATAGGGTTGAGTGGCCGCT
ACAGGGCGCTCCCATTCGCCATTCAGGCTGCGCAACTGTTGGGAAGGGCGTTTCGGTGCGGGCCTCTTCG
CTATTACGCCAGCTGGCGAAAGGGGGATGTGCTGCAAGGCGATTAAGTTGGGTAACGCCAGGGTTTTCCC
AGTCACGACGTTGTAAAACGACGGCCAGTGAGCGCGACGTAATACGACTCACTATAGGGCGAATTGAAGG
AAGGCCGTCAAGGCCGCATCAACGAGCTCGGTCTCAGGAGTAGATAATATGGATGGGATTGTCTATAATG
ATAGACAATACTTGAGACCGGTACCCTCTGGGCCTCATGGGCCTTCCTTTCACTGCCCGCTTTCCAGTCG
GGAAACCTGTCGTGCCAGCTGCATTAACATGGTCATAGCTGTTTCCTTGCGTATTGGGCGCTCTCCGCTT
CCTCGCTCACTGACTCGCTGCGCTCGGTCGTTCGGGTAAAGCCTGGGGTGCCTAATGAGCAAAAGGCCAG
CAAAAGGCCAGGAACCGTAAAAAGGCCGCGTTGCTGGCGTTTTTCCATAGGCTCCGCCCCCCTGACGAGC
ATCACAAAAATCGACGCTCAAGTCAGAGGTGGCGAAACCCGACAGGACTATAAAGATACCAGGCGTTTCC
CCCTGGAAGCTCCCTCGTGCGCTCTCCTGTTCCGACCCTGCCGCTTACCGGATACCTGTCCGCCTTTCTC
CCTTCGGGAAGCGTGGCGCTTTCTCATAGCTCACGCTGTAGGTATCTCAGTTCGGTGTAGGTCGTTCGCT
CCAAGCTGGGCTGTGTGCACGAACCCCCCGTTCAGCCCGACCGCTGCGCCTTATCCGGTAACTATCGTCT
TGAGTCCAACCCGGTAAGACACGACTTATCGCCACTGGCAGCAGCCACTGGTAACAGGATTAGCAGAGCG
AGGTATGTAGGCGGTGCTACAGAGTTCTTGAAGTGGTGGCCTAACTACGGCTACACTAGAAGAACAGTAT
TTGGTATCTGCGCTCTGCTGAAGCCAGTTACCTTCGGAAAAAGAGTTGGTAGCTCTTGATCCGGCAAACA
AACCACCGCTGGTAGCGGTGGTTTTTTTGTTTGCAAGCAGCAGATTACGCGCAGAAAAAAAGGATCTCAA
GAAGATCCTTTGATCTTTTCTACGGGGTCTGACGCTCAGTGGAACGAAAACTCACGTTAAGGGATTTTGG
TCATGAGATTATCAAAAAGGATCTTCACCTAGATCCTTTTAAATTAAAAATGAAGTTTTAAATCAATCTA
AAGTATATATGAGTAAACTTGGTCTGACAGTTATTAGAAAAATTCATCCAGCAGACGATAAAACGCAATA
CGCTGGCTATCCGGTGCCGCAATGCCATACAGCACCAGAAAACGATCCGCCCATTCGCCGCCCAGTTCTT
CCGCAATATCACGGGTGGCCAGCGCAATATCCTGATAACGATCCGCCACGCCCAGACGGCCGCAATCAAT
AAAGCCGCTAAAACGGCCATTTTCCACCATAATGTTCGGCAGGCACGCATCACCATGGGTCACCACCAGA
TCTTCGCCATCCGGCATGCTCGCTTTCAGACGCGCAAACAGCTCTGCCGGTGCCAGGCCCTGATGTTCTT
CATCCAGATCATCCTGATCCACCAGGCCCGCTTCCATACGGGTACGCGCACGTTCAATACGATGTTTCGC
CTGATGATCAAACGGACAGGTCGCCGGGTCCAGGGTATGCAGACGACGCATGGCATCCGCCATAATGCTC
ACTTTTTCTGCCGGCGCCAGATGGCTAGACAGCAGATCCTGACCCGGCACTTCGCCCAGCAGCAGCCAAT
CACGGCCCGCTTCGGTCACCACATCCAGCACCGCCGCACACGGAACACCGGTGGTGGCCAGCCAGCTCAG
ACGCGCCGCTTCATCCTGCAGCTCGTTCAGCGCACCGCTCAGATCGGTTTTCACAAACAGCACCGGACGA
CCCTGCGCGCTCAGACGAAACACCGCCGCATCAGAGCAGCCAATGGTCTGCTGCGCCCAATCATAGCCAA
ACAGACGTTCCACCCACGCTGCCGGGCTACCCGCATGCAGGCCATCCTGTTCAATCATACTCTTCCTTTT
TCAATATTATTGAAGCATTTATCAGGGTTATTGTCTCATGAGCGGATACATATTTGAATGTATTTAGAAA
AATAAACAAATAGGGGTTCCGCGCACATTTCCCCGAAAAGTGCCAC
Features (pLannotate 1.2.2; 8 found; start..end, strand, type, name):
      3..134     -  rep_origin     M13 ori (fragment): M13 bacteriophage origin of replication; arrow indicates direction of (+) strand synthesis
    155..311     -  CDS            lacZα (fragment): LacZα fragment of β-galactosidase; lacZ fragment
    320..338     +  promoter       T7 promoter: promoter for bacteriophage T7 RNA polymerase
    470..517     -  CDS            lacI (fragment): lac repressor; lacI; The lac repressor binds to the lac operator to inhibit transcription in E. coli. This inhibition can be relieved by adding lactose or isopropyl-β-D-thiogalactopyranoside (IPTG).
    554..594     -  rep_origin     RSF ori (fragment): Plasmids containing the RSF 1030 origin of replication can be propagated in E. coli cells that contain additional plasmids with compatible origins.
    672..1260    -  rep_origin     ori: high-copy-number ColE1/pMB1/pBR322/pUC origin of replication
   1434..2228    -  CDS            NeoR/KanR: aminoglycoside phosphotransferase confers resistance to neomycin, kanamycin, and G418 (Geneticin®)
   2229..2333    -  promoter       AmpR promoter: bla
