[The description below was written by a language model from this plasmid's Addgene catalogue record and pLannotate feature annotations shown in this document.]
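Description:
pMK-PatpB (PEP) is a small (about 2.4 kb) part-donor plasmid from the MoChlo modular cloning toolbox for chloroplast biotechnology. It is built on the pMK-RQ gene-synthesis backbone and classed as a synthetic biology vector. It is maintained in E. coli at high copy through a ColE1/pUC-type origin and selected with kanamycin. Resistance comes from an aminoglycoside phosphotransferase (NeoR/KanR) gene driven by the bla (AmpR) promoter. The remaining annotated elements are backbone remnants: short fragments of an M13 origin, lacZα, lacI and an RSF origin, plus a T7 promoter next to the cloning region. Most are partial matches and are unlikely to have any functional role in the construct.

The payload is PatpB (PEP), a synthesized chloroplast promoter formatted for Golden Gate assembly. The name points to the promoter of the plastid atpB gene, which encodes the ATP synthase β subunit. The "PEP" label presumably marks the form recognised by the plastid-encoded RNA polymerase rather than the nuclear-encoded enzyme. The record does not state the source species, the promoter's boundaries, the type IIS enzyme or the overhangs used, and the automated feature table does not annotate the insert at all. By position, it most likely lies in the unannotated stretch downstream of the T7 promoter. The plasmid has no expression function of its own and serves as a storage and donor vector. The promoter module is released from it and combined with other MoChlo parts, such as untranslated regions, coding sequences and terminators, to build transcription units and multigene cassettes for chloroplast transformation.
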