Addgene plasmid #123470: pMK-PatpB (PEP)
Purpose: MoChlo kit
Depositing lab: Scott Lenaghan & C. Neal Stewart. Depositing organization: University of Tennessee Institute of Agriculture. Publication: MoChlo: A versatile modular cloning toolbox for chloroplast biotechnology. Occhialini A, Piatek A, Pfotenhauer AC, Frazier TP, Stewart CN, Lenaghan S. Plant Physiol. 2019 Jan 24. pii: pp.18.01220. doi: 10.1104/pp.18.01220. PubMed 30679266.
Backbone
  Vector backbone: pMK-RQ
  Vector type: Synthetic Biology
Growth in bacteria
  Bacterial resistance: Kanamycin, 50 μg/mL
  Growth temperature: 37°C
  Growth strain: Top10
  Copy number: High Copy
Gene/Insert
  Gene/Insert name: PatpB (PEP)
  Cloning method: Restriction Enzyme; 5′ cloning site Unknown (unknown if destroyed)
Terms and licenses: Academic/Nonprofit Terms; Industry Terms: Not Available to Industry
Depositor comments: All inserts have been produced by gene synthesis and cloned in the indicated backbone vector. The insert is a chloroplast promoter designed for Golden-Gate cloning. The Original Material was developed in the performance of research that was funded by Grant Nos. ARPA-E: DE-AR000660 & DARPA: D17AC00016.
How to cite: pMK-PatpB (PEP) was a gift from Scott Lenaghan & C. Neal Stewart (Addgene plasmid # 123470 ; http://n2t.net/addgene:123470 ; RRID:Addgene_123470)
