>Addgene plasmid #123470 | pMK-PatpB (PEP) | depositor partial sequence | sequence record 235563 | PatpB (PEP)
TAGATAATATGGATGGGATTGTCTATAATGATAGACAA
